>Addgene plasmid #177180 | pDAS12069_U6-pegRNA-mCherry | addgene full sequence | sequence record 348469 | Addgene NGS Result
CATTTCCCCGAAAAGTGCCACCTGACGTCCAGCAGAGATCCACTTTGGCGCCGAGGGCCTATTTCCCATG
ATTCCTTCATATTTGCATATACGATACAAGGCTGTTAGAGAGATAATTGGAATTAATTTGACTGTAAACA
CAAAGATATTAGTACAAAATACGTGACGTAGAAAGTAATAATTTCTTGGGTAGTTTGCAGTTTTAAAATT
ATGTTTTAAAATGGACTATCATATGCTTACCGTAACTTGAAAGTATTTCGATTTCTTGGCTTTATATATC
TTGTGGAAAGGACGAAACACCGGGTCTTCGGATCCAGATCTGAAGACCTGTTTTAGAGCTAGAAATAGCA
AGTTAAAATAAGGCTAGTCCGTTATCAACTTGAAAAAGTGGCACCGAGTCGGTGCTGAGACGATCGAAGA
ATTCCGTCTCATTTTTTCCGTTACATAACTTACGGTAAATGGCCCAATTCGAGTGGCTCCGGTGCCCGTC
AGTGGGCAGAGCGCACATCGCCCACAGTCCCCGAGAAGTTGGGGGGAGGGGTCGGCAATTGAACCGGTGC
CTAGAGAAGGTGGCGCGGGGTAAACTGGGAAAGTGATGTCGTGTACTGGCTCCGCCTTTTTCCCGAGGGT
GGGGGAGAACCGTATATAAGTGCAGTAGTCGCCGTGAACGTTCTTTTTCGCAACGGGTTTGCCGCCAGAA
CACAGGTGTCGTGACGCGGGATCCGCCACCATGGTGAGCAAGGGCGAGGAGGATAACATGGCCATCATCA
AGGAGTTCATGCGCTTCAAGGTGCACATGGAGGGCTCCGTGAACGGCCACGAGTTCGAGATCGAGGGCGA
GGGCGAGGGCCGCCCCTACGAGGGCACCCAGACCGCCAAGCTGAAGGTGACCAAGGGTGGCCCCCTGCCC
TTCGCCTGGGACATCCTGTCCCCTCAGTTCATGTACGGCTCCAAGGCCTACGTGAAGCACCCCGCCGACA
TCCCCGACTACTTGAAGCTGTCCTTCCCCGAGGGCTTCAAGTGGGAGCGCGTGATGAACTTCGAGGACGG
CGGCGTGGTGACCGTGACCCAGGACTCCTCCCTGCAGGACGGCGAGTTCATCTACAAGGTGAAGCTGCGC
GGCACCAACTTCCCCTCCGACGGCCCCGTAATGCAGAAAAAGACCATGGGCTGGGAGGCCTCCTCCGAGC
GGATGTACCCCGAGGACGGCGCCCTGAAGGGCGAGATCAAGCAGAGGCTGAAGCTGAAGGACGGCGGCCA
CTACGACGCTGAGGTCAAGACCACCTACAAGGCCAAGAAGCCCGTGCAGCTGCCCGGCGCCTACAACGTC
AACATCAAGTTGGACATCACCTCCCACAACGAGGACTACACCATCGTGGAACAGTACGAACGCGCCGAGG
GCCGCCACTCCACCGGCGGCATGGACGAGCTGTACAAGTAGATCTACATGTCCTAGAGCTCGCTGATCAG
CCTCGACTGTGCCTTCTAGTTGCCAGCCATCTGTTGTTTGCCCCTCCCCCGTGCCTTCCTTGACCCTGGA
AGGTGCCACTCCCACTGTCCTTTCCTAATAAAATGAGGAAATTGCATCGCATTGTCTGAGTAGGTGTCAT
TCTATTCTGGGGGGTGGGGTGGGGCAGGACAGCAAGGGGGAGGATTGGGAAGAGAATAGCAGGCATGCTG
GGGAGCGGCCGCTGAGCAAAAGGCCAGCAAAAGGCCAGGAACCGTAAAAAGGCCGCGTTGCTGGCGTTTT
TCCATAGGCTCCGCCCCCCTGACGAGCATCACAAAAATCGACGCTCAAGTCAGAGGTGGCGAAACCCGAC
AGGACTATAAAGATACCAGGCGTTTCCCCCTGGAAGCTCCCTCGTGCGCTCTCCTGTTCCGACCCTGCCG
CTTACCGGATACCTGTCCGCCTTTCTCCCTTCGGGAAGCGTGGCGCTTTCTCATAGCTCACGCTGTAGGT
ATCTCAGTTCGGTGTAGGTCGTTCGCTCCAAGCTGGGCTGTGTGCACGAACCCCCCGTTCAGCCCGACCG
CTGCGCCTTATCCGGTAACTATCGTCTTGAGTCCAACCCGGTAAGACACGACTTATCGCCACTGGCAGCA
GCCACTGGTAACAGGATTAGCAGAGCGAGGTATGTAGGCGGTGCTACAGAGTTCTTGAAGTGGTGGCCTA
ACTACGGCTACACTAGAAGAACAGTATTTGGTATCTGCGCTCTGCTGAAGCCAGTTACCTTCGGAAAAAG
AGTTGGTAGCTCTTGATCCGGCAAACAAACCACCGCTGGTAGCGGTGGTTTTTTTGTTTGCAAGCAGCAG
ATTACGCGCAGAAAAAAAGGATCTCAAGAAGATCCTTTGATCTTTTCTACGGGGTCTGACGCTCAGTGGA
ACGAAAACTCACGTTAAGGGATTTTGGTCATGAGATTATCAAAAAGGATCTTCACCTAGATCCTTTTAAA
TTAAAAATGAAGTTTTAAATCAATCTAAAGTATATATGAGTAAACTTGGTCTGACAGTTACCAATGCTTA
ATCAGTGAGGCACCTATCTCAGCGATCTGTCTATTTCGTTCATCCATAGTTGCCTGACTCCCCGTCGTGT
AGATAACTACGATACGGGAGGGCTTACCATCTGGCCCCAGTGCTGCAATGATACCGCGAGACCCACGCTC
ACCGGCTCCAGATTTATCAGCAATAAACCAGCCAGCCGGAAGGGCCGAGCGCAGAAGTGGTCCTGCAACT
TTATCCGCCTCCATCCAGTCTATTAATTGTTGCCGGGAAGCTAGAGTAAGTAGTTCGCCAGTTAATAGTT
TGCGCAACGTTGTTGCCATTGCTACAGGCATCGTGGTGTCACGCTCGTCGTTTGGTATGGCTTCATTCAG
CTCCGGTTCCCAACGATCAAGGCGAGTTACATGATCCCCCATGTTGTGCAAAAAAGCGGTTAGCTCCTTC
GGTCCTCCGATCGTTGTCAGAAGTAAGTTGGCCGCAGTGTTATCACTCATGGTTATGGCAGCACTGCATA
ATTCTCTTACTGTCATGCCATCCGTAAGATGCTTTTCTGTGACTGGTGAGTACTCAACCAAGTCATTCTG
AGAATAGTGTATGCGGCGACCGAGTTGCTCTTGCCCGGCGTCAATACGGGATAATACCGCGCCACATAGC
AGAACTTTAAAAGTGCTCATCATTGGAAAACGTTCTTCGGGGCGAAAACTCTCAAGGATCTTACCGCTGT
TGAGATCCAGTTCGATGTAACCCACTCGTGCACCCAACTGATCTTCAGCATCTTTTACTTTCACCAGCGT
TTCTGGGTGAGCAAAAACAGGAAGGCAAAATGCCGCAAAAAAGGGAATAAGGGCGACACGGAAATGTTGA
ATACTCATACTCTTCCTTTTTCAATATTATTGAAGCATTTATCAGGGTTATTGTCTCATGAGCGGATACA
TATTTGAATGTATTTAGAAAAATAAACAAATAGGGGTTCCGCGCA
Features (pLannotate 1.2.2; 9 found; start..end, strand, type, name):
     53..293     +  promoter       U6 promoter: RNA polymerase III promoter for human U6 snRNA
    330..405     +  misc_RNA       gRNA scaffold: guide RNA scaffold for the Streptococcus pyogenes CRISPR/Cas9 system
    439..465     +  enhancer       CMV enhancer (fragment): human cytomegalovirus immediate early enhancer; contains an 18-bp deletion relative to the standard CMV enhancer
    494..705     +  promoter       EF-1α core promoter: core promoter for human elongation factor EF-1α
    731..1438    +  CDS            mCherry: mCherry is a basic (constitutively fluorescent) red fluorescent protein published in 2004, derived from Discosoma sp.. It is reported to be a very rapidly-maturing monomer with low acid sensitivity.
   1477..1588    +  polyA_signal   bGH poly(A) signal: bovine growth hormone polyadenylation signal
   1749..2337    -  rep_origin     ori: high-copy-number ColE1/pMB1/pBR322/pUC origin of replication
   2508..3368    -  CDS            AmpR: β-lactamase; bla; confers resistance to ampicillin, carbenicillin, and related antibiotics
   3369..3473    -  promoter       AmpR promoter: bla
