[The description below was written by a language model from this plasmid's Addgene catalogue record and pLannotate feature annotations shown in this document.]
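Description:
pDAS12069_U6-pegRNA-mCherry is a compact (about 3.5 kb) empty cloning backbone built on pUC19 for expressing prime editing guide RNAs (pegRNAs) in mammalian cells. It is maintained in E. coli through the high-copy ColE1/pUC origin of replication and selected with ampicillin via the β-lactamase gene driven by its own bla promoter. It carries no viral packaging elements or mammalian selection marker, so it is suited to delivery by transient transfection rather than viral transduction or stable selection.

The payload consists of two independent expression units arranged in the same orientation. The first is a human U6 RNA polymerase III promoter followed, after a short gap, by the Streptococcus pyogenes Cas9 guide RNA scaffold. This is the pegRNA cassette into which the user supplies the target-specific parts, namely the spacer and the 3′ extension carrying the primer binding site and reverse transcription template. The record does not state the cloning method or the restriction sites used for insertion. The second unit is a fluorescent marker cassette: an EF-1α core promoter, preceded by a short annotated fragment of the CMV enhancer, drives mCherry, a fast-maturing monomeric red fluorescent protein, and the transcript is terminated by the bovine growth hormone polyadenylation signal.

Because mCherry is expressed from the same plasmid as the pegRNA, red fluorescence reports which cells took up the guide construct, allowing transfection efficiency to be monitored and transfected cells to be gated or sorted. The plasmid encodes no Cas9 nickase or reverse transcriptase, so the prime editor must be provided from a separate construct. It was deposited in connection with work on a fluorescent reporter system for identifying and enriching successfully prime-edited cells.
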