Addgene plasmid #177180: pDAS12069_U6-pegRNA-mCherry
Purpose: (Empty Backbone) pegRNA cloning plasmid with mCherry marker
Depositing lab: Ervin Welker. Depositing organization: HUN-REN Research Centre for Natural Sciences. Publication: PEAR, a flexible fluorescent reporter for the identification and enrichment of successfully prime edited cells. Simon DA, Talas A, Kulcsar PI, Biczok Z, Krausz SL, Varady G, Welker E. Elife. 2022 Feb 23;11. pii: 69504. doi: 10.7554/eLife.69504. PubMed 35196219.
Backbone
  Vector backbone: pUC19
  Vector type: Mammalian Expression, CRISPR
  Promoter: U6
Growth in bacteria
  Bacterial resistance: Ampicillin, 100 μg/mL
  Growth temperature: 37°C
  Growth strain: DH5alpha
  Copy number: High Copy
Gene/Insert
  Cloning method: Unknown
  Sequencing primers: 5′ GAGGGCCTATTTCCCATGATT
Terms and licenses: Academic/Nonprofit Terms; Industry Terms: Not Available to Industry
Depositor comments: Read the preprint at bioRxiv: https://www.biorxiv.org/content/10.1101/2021.04.26.441486v1.
How to cite: pDAS12069_U6-pegRNA-mCherry was a gift from Ervin Welker (Addgene plasmid # 177180 ; http://n2t.net/addgene:177180 ; RRID:Addgene_177180)
